>Addgene plasmid #149044 | pGBW-m4046297 | depositor full sequence | sequence record 291497 | Full Sequence
GCGGCCGCCCCACACACCATAGCTTCAAAATGTTTCTACTCCTTTTTTACTCTTCCAGATTTTCTCGGAC
TCCGCGCATCGCCGTACCACTTCAAAACACCCAAGCACAGCATACTAAATTTCCCCTCTTTCTTCCTCTA
GGGTGTCGTTAATTACCCGTACTAAAGGTTTGGAAAAGAAAAAAGAGACCGCCTCGTTTCTTTTTCTTCG
TCGAAAAAGGCAATAAAAATTTTTATCACGTTTCTTTTTCTTGAAAATTTTTTTTTTTGATTTTTTTCTC
TTTCGATGACCTCCCATTGATATTTAAGTTAATAAACGGTCTTCAATTTCTCAAGTTTCAGTTTCATTTT
TCTTGTTCTATTACAACTTTTTTTACTTCTTGCTCATTAGAAAGAAAGCATAGCAATCTAATCTAAGTTT
TAATTACAAAATGAACAATGAGCTTTCTCCTGTTGCTTTACGGCAGATGTCCTGCGCAGCTGGAACAACG
CAAACTGCCTGTACTGACGATAACGCTCTAGCTTACTATAACACCACTAAAGGTGGTAGATTCGTCTTGG
CCTTGTTGTCAGACCTGCAAGATTTGAAGTGGGCGAGATTTCCAAAGAGCGATGGCACTGGTACCATATA
CACCGAATTAGAACCACCCTGTCGTTTCGTGACCGACACTCCAAAAGGTCCGAAGGTTAAGTATTTGTAC
TTTATTAAGGGTTTAAATAACTTGAATCGAGGTATGGTTCTGGGGTCTTTGGCTGCTACAGTCAGACTCC
AACTCGTGCCGAGAGGTTCTAAAATCGAGGAAGGTAAGCTAGTCATTTGGATAAATGGAGATAAGGGTTA
CAACGGTTTGGCAGAAGTAGGCAAGAAATTTGAAAAGGACACAGGTATCAAGGTGACGGTTGAACATCCA
GACAAGTTAGAAGAAAAATTCCCTCAAGTTGCTGCTACTGGTGATGGTCCCGACATTATTTTCTGGGCCC
ACGATCGTTTTGGTGGATATGCTCAGTCAGGTTTGCTGGCTGAGATCACCCCAGACAAGGCCTTCCAAGA
TAAATTGTACCCATTCACTTGGGATGCTGTCAGATACAACGGTAAGCTTATAGCATATCCAATTGCTGTT
GAAGCCTTATCGTTGATCTACAATAAGGACTTGTTACCTAACCCACCAAAGACATGGGAAGAAATTCCAG
CTTTGGATAAAGAGCTAAAGGCCAAGGGAAAAAGCGCTTTGATGTTTAACTTACAAGAACCTTATTTCAC
CTGGCCATTAATCGCTGCTGACGGTGGTTACGCATTTAAATACGAAAACGGTAAGTATGACATTAAGGAT
GTCGGCGTTGATAATGCTGGTGCAAAGGCTGGTTTGACCTTCTTGGTTGATTTAATAAAGAATAAACACA
TGAACGCTGACACTGACTACTCTATCGCCGAAGCCGCTTTCAACAAGGGTGAAACTGCTATGACCATAAA
TGGTCCATGGGCCTGGAGTAACATTGATACTTCTAAAGTAAACTATGGTGTCACTGTTTTGCCTACATTC
AAAGGCCAACCATCCAAGCCCTTTGTCGGTGTTCTATCCGCTGGCATCAATGCTGCTTCTCCAAACAAGG
AGCTAGCTAAAGAATTTTTGGAAAATTACTTGTTAACTGACGAAGGTTTGGAGGCCGTTAACAAGGACAA
GCCATTGGGTGCTGTCGCTTTGAAATCTTACGAAGAAGAATTGGCTAAGGATCCCAGAATTGCCGCTACC
ATGGAGAACGCCCAAAAGGGTGAAATTATGCCAAACATCCCACAAATGTCAGCCTTCTGGTACGCAGTTA
GGACTGCCGTGATTAATGCTGCTTCCGGTAGACAAACCGTCGACGAAGCATTAAAAGATGCTCAAACGTA
AACAGGCCCCTTTTCCTTTGTCGATATCATGTAATTAGTTATGTCACGCTTACATTCACGCCCTCCTCCC
ACATCCGCTCTAACCGAAAAGGAAGGAGTTAGACAACCTGAAGTCTAGGTCCCTATTTATTTTTTTTAAT
AGTTATGTTAGTATTAAGAACGTTATTTATATTTCAAATTTTTCTTTTTTTTCTGTACAAAGCGGCCGCC
GAACCACTAGTGCACTGCAGTACACGGTTTCCTTGAAATTTTTTTGATTCGGTAATCTCCGAACAGAAGG
AAGAACGAAGGAAGGAGCACAGACTTAGATTGGTATATATACGCATATGTAGTGTTGAAGAAACATGAAA
TTGCCCAGTATTCTTAACCCAACTGCACAGAACAAAAACGTGCAGGAAACGAAGATAAATCATGTCGAAA
GCTACATATAAGGAACGTGCTGCTACTCATCCTAGTCCTGTTGCTGCCAAGCTATTTAATATCATGCACG
AAAAGCAAACAAACTTGTGTGCTTCATTGGATGTTCGTACCACCAAGGAATTACTGGAGTTAGTTGAAGC
ATTAGGTCCCAAAATTTGTTTACTAAAAACACATGTGGATATCTTGACTGATTTTTCCATGGAGGGCACA
GTTAAGCCGCTAAAGGCATTATCCGCCAAGTACAATTTTTTACTCTTCGAGGACAGAAAATTTGCTGACA
TTGGTAATACAGTCAAATTGCAGTACTCTGCGGGTGTATACAGAATAGCAGAATGGGCAGACATTACGAA
TGCACACGGTGTGGTGGGCCCAGGTATTGTTAGCGGTTTGAAGCAGGCGGCAGAAGAAGTAACAAAGGAA
CCTAGAGGCCTTTTGATGTTAGCAGAATTGTCATGCAAGGGCTCCCTATCTACTGGAGAATATACTAAGG
GTACTGTTGACATTGCGAAGAGCGACAAAGATTTTGTTATCGGCTTTATTGCTCAAAGAGACATGGGTGG
AAGAGATGAAGGTTACGATTGGTTGATTATGACACCCGGTGTGGGTTTAGATGACAAGGGAGATGCATTG
GGTCAACAGTATAGAACCGTGGATGATGTGGTTTCTACAGGATCTGACATTATTATTGTTGGAAGAGGAC
TATTTGCAAAGGGAAGGGATGCTAAGGTAGAGGGTGAACGTTACAGAAAAGCAGGCTGGGAAGCATATTT
GAGAAGATGCGGCCAGCAAAACTAAAAAACTGTATTATAAGTAAATGCATGTATACTAAACTCACAAATT
AGAGCTTCAATTTAATTATATCAGTTATTACCCGAGTAACGAAGCATCTGTGCTTCATTTTGTAGAACAA
AAATGCAACGCGAGAGCGCTAATTTTTCAAACAAAGAATCTGAGCTGCATTTTTACAGAACAGAAATGCA
ACGCGAAAGCGCTATTTTACCAACGAAGAATCTGTGCTTCATTTTTGTAAAACAAAAATGCAACGCGAGA
GCGCTAATTTTTCAAACAAAGAATCTGAGCTGCATTTTTACAGAACAGAAATGCAACGCGAGAGCGCTAT
TTTACCAACAAAGAATCTATACTTCTTTTTTGTTCTACAAAAATGCATCCCGAGAGCGCTATTTTTCTAA
CAAAGCATCTTAGATTACTTTTTTTCTCCTTTGTGCGCTCTATAATGCAGTCTCTTGATAACTTTTTGCA
CTGTAGGTCCGTTAAGGTTAGAAGAAGGCTACTTTGGTGTCTATTTTCTCTTCCATAAAAAAAGCCTGAC
TCCACTTCCCGCGTTTACTGATTACTAGCGAAGCTGCGGGTGCATTTTTTCAAGATAAAGGCATCCCCGA
TTATATTCTATACCGATGTGGATTGCGCATACTTTGTGAACAGAAAGTGATAGCGTTGATGATTCTTCAT
TGGTCAGAAAATTATGAACGGTTTCTTCTATTTTGTCTCTATATACTACGTATAGGAAATGTTTACATTT
TCGTATTGTTTTCGATTCACTCTATGAATAGTTCTTACTACAATTTTTTTGTCTAAAGAGTAATACTAGA
GATAAACATAAAAAATGTAGAGGTCGAGTTTAGATGCAAGTTCAAGGAGCGAAAGGTGGATGGGTAGGTT
ATATAGGGATATAGCACAGAGATATATAGCAAAGAGATACTTTTGAGCAATGTTTGTGGAAGCGGTATTC
GCAATATTTTAGTAGCTCGTTACAGTCCGGTGCGTTTTTGGTTTTTTGAAAGTGCGTCATCAGAGCGCTT
TTGGTTTTCAAAAGCGCTCTGAAGTTCCTATACTTTCTAGCTAGAGAATAGGAACTTCCCGAGCGGCCGC
GTGTTACAAGCTTGACTCCAGCGTAACTGGACTGCAATCAACTCACTGGCTCACCTTCACGGGTGGGCCT
TTCTTCGGTAGAAAATCAAAGGATCTTCTTGAGATCCTTTTTTTCTGCGCGTAATCTGCTGCTTGCAAAC
AAAAAAACCACCGCTACCAGCGGTGGTTTGTTTGCCGGATCAAGAGCTACCAACTCTTTTTCCGAGGTAA
CTGGCTTCAGCAGAGCGCAGATACCAAATACTGTTCTTCTAGTGTAGCCGTAGTTAGGCCACCACTTCAA
GAACTCTGTAGCACCGCCTACATACCTCGCTCTGCTAATCCTGTTACCAGTGGCTGCTGCCAGTGGCGAT
AAGTCGTGTCTTACCGGGTTGGACTCAAGACGATAGTTACCGGATAAGGCGCAGCGGTCGGGCTGAACGG
GGGGTTCGTGCACACAGCCCAGCTTGGAGCGAACGACCTACACCGAACTGAGATACCTACAGCGTGAGCT
ATGAGAAAGCGCCACGCTTCCCGAAGGGAGAAAGGCGGACAGGTATCCGGTAAGCGGCAGGGTCGGAACA
GGAGAGCGCACGAGGGAGCTTCCAGGGGTAAACGCCTGGTATCTTTATAGTCCTGTCGGGTTTCGCCACC
TCTGACTTGAGCATCGATTTTTGTGATGCTCGTCAGGGGGGCGGAGCCTATGGAAAAACGCCAGCAACGC
AGAAAGGCCCACCCGAAGGTGAGCCAGGTGATTACATTTGGGCCCTCATCAGAGGTTTTCACCGTCATCA
CCGAAACGCGCGAGGCAGCTGCGGTAAAGCTCATCAGCGTGGTCGTGAAGCGATTCACAGATGTCTGCCT
GTTCATCCGCGTCCAGCTCGTTGAGTTTCTCCAGAAGCGTTAATGTCTGGCTTCTGATAAAGCGGGCCAT
GTTAAGGGCGGTTTTTTCCTGTTTGGTCACTTACCAATGCTTAATCAGTGAGGCACCTATCTCAGCGATC
TGTCTATTTCGTTCATCCATAGTTGCCTGACTCCCCGTCGTGTAGATAACTACGATGCGGGAGGGCTTAC
CATCTGGCCCCAGTGCTGCAATGATACCGCGAGACCCACGCTCACCGGCTCCAGATTTATCAGCAATAAA
CCAGCCAGCCGGGAGGGCCGAGCGCAGAAGTGATCCTGCAACTTTATCCGCCTCCATCCAGTCTATTAAT
TGTTGCCGGGAAGCTAGAGTAAGTAGTTCGCCAGTTAATAGTTTGCGCAACGTTGTTGCCATTGCTACAG
GCATCGTGGTGTCACGCTCGTCGTTTGGTATGGCTTCATTCAGCTCCGGTTCCCAACGATCAAGGCGAGT
TACATGATCCCCCATGTTGTGCAAAAAAGCGGTTAGCTCCTTCGGTCCTCCGATCGTTGCCAGAAGTAAG
TTGGCCGCAGTGTTATCACTCATGGTTATGGCAGCACTGCATAATTCTCTTACTGTCATGCCATCCGTGA
GATGCTTTTCTGTGACTGGTGAGTACTCAACCAAGTCATTCTGAGAATAGTGTATGCGGCGACCGAGTTG
CTCTTGCCCGGCGTCAATACGGGATAATACCGCGCCACATAGCAGAACTTTAAAAGTGCTCATCATTGGA
AAACGTTCTTCGGGGCGTAAACTCTCAAGGATCTTACCGCTGTTGAGATCCAGTTCGATGTAACCCACTC
GTGCACCCAACTGATCTTCAGCATCTTTTACTTTCACCAGCGTTTCTGGGTGAGCAAAAACAGGAAGGCA
AAATGCCGCAAAAAAGGGAATAAGGGCGACACGGAAATGTTGAATACTCATTTTAGCTTCCTTAGCTCCT
GAAAATCTCGATAACTCAAAAAATACGCCCGGTAGTGATCTTATTTCATTATGGTGAAAGTTGGAACCTC
TTACGTGCCGATCAAGTCAAAAGCCTCCGGTCGGAGGCTTTTGACTTTCTGCTATGGAGGTCAGGTATGA
TTTAAATGGTCAGTTAGA
Features (pLannotate 1.2.2; 13 found; start..end, strand, type, name):
     10..417     +  promoter       TEF1 promoter: S. cerevisiae TEF1; promoter for EF-1α
    788..1888    +  CDS            malE (fragment): MALE_ECO57 - Experimental evidence at protein level: Swiss-Prot protein existence level 1. Part of the ABC transporter complex MalEFGK involved in maltose/maltodextrin import. Binds maltose and higher maltodextrins. From Escherichia coli O157:H7.
   1917..2089    +  terminator     CYC1 terminator (fragment): S. cerevisiae CYC1; transcription terminator for CYC1
   2125..2301    +  promoter       URA3 promoter (fragment): S. cerevisiae URA3
   2302..3105    +  CDS            URA3: orotidine-5'-phosphate decarboxylase, required for uracil biosynthesis; S. cerevisiae URA3; yeast auxotrophic marker, counterselectable with 5-fluoroorotic acid (5-FOA)
   3188..4170    -  rep_origin     2μ ori: yeast 2μ plasmid origin of replication
   4248..4277    +  terminator     T3Te terminator: phage T3 early transcription terminator
   4299..4886    +  rep_origin     ori: high-copy-number ColE1/pMB1/pBR322/pUC origin of replication
   4898..4925    -  terminator     T7Te terminator: phage T7 early transcription terminator
   4949..5140    -  CDS            rop: Rop protein, which maintains plasmids at low copy number; rop
   5141..6001    -  CDS            AmpR: β-lactamase; bla; confers resistance to ampicillin, carbenicillin, and related antibiotics
   6002..6104    -  promoter       cat promoter: promoter of the E. coli cat gene encoding chloramphenicol acetyltransferase
   6105..6136    -  terminator     tonB terminator: bidirectional E. coli tonB-P14 transcription terminator
