>Addgene plasmid #149044 | pGBW-m4046297 | addgene full sequence | sequence record 297868 | Ginkgo NGS Result
GCGGCCGCCCCACACACCATAGCTTCAAAATGTTTCTACTCCTTTTTTACTCTTCCAGATTTTCTCGGAC
TCCGCGCATCGCCGTACCACTTCAAAACACCCAAGCACAGCATACTAAATTTCCCCTCTTTCTTCCTCTA
GGGTGTCGTTAATTACCCGTACTAAAGGTTTGGAAAAGAAAAAAGAGACCGCCTCGTTTCTTTTTCTTCG
TCGAAAAAGGCAATAAAAATTTTTATCACGTTTNNNNNTCTTGAAAATTTTTTTTTTTGATTTTTTTCTC
TTTCGATGACCTCCCATTGATATTTAAGTTAATAAACGGTCTTCAATTTCTCAAGTTTCAGTTTCATTTT
TCTTGTTCTATTACAACTTTTTTTACTTCTTGCTCATTAGAAAGAAAGCATAGCAATCTAATCTAAGTTT
TAATTACAAAATGAACAATGAGCTTTCTCCTGTTGCTTTACGGCAGATGTCCTGCGCAGCTGGAACAACG
CAAACTGCCTGTACTGACGATAACGCTCTAGCTTACTATAACACCACTAAAGGTGGTAGATTCGTCTTGG
CCTTGTTGTCAGACCTGCAAGATTTGAAGTGGGCGAGATTTCCAAAGAGCGATGGCACTGGTACCATATA
CACCGAATTAGAACCACCCTGTCGTTTCGTGACCGACACTCCAAAAGGTCCGAAGGTTAAGTATTTGTAC
TTTATTAAGGGTTTAAATAACTTGAATCGAGGTATGGTTCTGGGGTCTTTGGCTGCTACAGTCAGACTCC
AACTCGTGCCGAGAGGTTCTAAAATCGAGGAAGGTAAGCTAGTCATTTGGATAAATGGAGATAAGGGTTA
CAACGGTTTGGCAGAAGTAGGCAAGAAATTTGAAAAGGACACAGGTATCAAGGTGACGGTTGAACATCCA
GACAAGTTAGAAGAAAAATTCCCTCAAGTTGCTGCTACTGGTGATGGTCCCGACATTATTTTCTGGGCCC
ACGATCGTTTTGGTGGATATGCTCAGTCAGGTTTGCTGGCTGAGATCACCCCAGACAAGGCCTTCCAAGA
TAAATTGTACCCATTCACTTGGGATGCTGTCAGATACAACGGTAAGCTTATAGCATATCCAATTGCTGTT
GAAGCCTTATCGTTGATCTACAATAAGGACTTGTTACCTAACCCACCAAAGACATGGGAAGAAATTCCAG
CTTTGGATAAAGAGCTAAAGGCCAAGGGAAAAAGCGCTTTGATGTTTAACTTACAAGAACCTTATTTCAC
CTGGCCATTAATCGCTGCTGACGGTGGTTACGCATTTAAATACGAAAACGGTAAGTATGACATTAAGGAT
GTCGGCGTTGATAATGCTGGTGCAAAGGCTGGTTTGACCTTCTTGGTTGATTTAATAAAGAATAAACACA
TGAACGCTGACACTGACTACTCTATCGCCGAAGCCGCTTTCAACAAGGGTGAAACTGCTATGACCATAAA
TGGTCCATGGGCCTGGAGTAACATTGATACTTCTAAAGTAAACTATGGTGTCACTGTTTTGCCTACATTC
AAAGGCCAACCATCCAAGCCCTTTGTCGGTGTTCTATCCGCTGGCATCAATGCTGCTTCTCCAAACAAGG
AGCTAGCTAAAGAATTTTTGGAAAATTACTTGTTAACTGACGAAGGTTTGGAGGCCGTTAACAAGGACAA
GCCATTGGGTGCTGTCGCTTTGAAATCTTACGAAGAAGAATTGGCTAAGGATCCCAGAATTGCCGCTACC
ATGGAGAACGCCCAAAAGGGTGAAATTATGCCAAACATCCCACAAATGTCAGCCTTCTGGTACGCAGTTA
GGACTGCCGTGATTAATGCTGCTTCCGGTAGACAAACCGTCGACGAAGCATTAAAAGATGCTCAAACGTA
AACAGGCCCCTTTTCCTTTGTCGATATCATGTAATTAGTTATGTCACGCTTACATTCACGCCCTCCTCCC
ACATCCGCTCTAACCGAAAAGGAAGGAGTTAGACAACCTGAAGTCTAGGTCCCTATTTATTTTTTTTAAT
AGTTATGTTAGTATTAAGAACGTTATTTATATTTCAAATTTTTCTTTTTTTTCTGTACAAAGCGGCCGCC
GAACCACTAGTGCACTGCAGTACACGGTTTCCTTGAAATTTTTTTGATTCGGTAATCTCCGAACAGAAGG
AAGAACGAAGGAAGGAGCACAGACTTAGATTGGTATATATACGCATATGTAGTGTTGAAGAAACATGAAA
TTGCCCAGTATTCTTAACCCAACTGCACAGAACAAAAACGTGCAGGAAACGAAGATAAATCATGTCGAAA
GCTACATATAAGGAACGTGCTGCTACTCATCCTAGTCCTGTTGCTGCCAAGCTATTTAATATCATGCACG
AAAAGCAAACAAACTTGTGTGCTTCATTGGATGTTCGTACCACCAAGGAATTACTGGAGTTAGTTGAAGC
ATTAGGTCCCAAAATTTGTTTACTAAAAACACATGTGGATATCTTGACTGATTTTTCCATGGAGGGCACA
GTTAAGCCGCTAAAGGCATTATCCGCCAAGTACAATTTTTTACTCTTCGAGGACAGAAAATTTGCTGACA
TTGGTAATACAGTCAAATTGCAGTACTCTGCGGGTGTATACAGAATAGCAGAATGGGCAGACATTACGAA
TGCACACGGTGTGGTGGGCCCAGGTATTGTTAGCGGTTTGAAGCAGGCGGCAGAAGAAGTAACAAAGGAA
CCTAGAGGCCTTTTGATGTTAGCAGAATTGTCATGCAAGGGCTCCCTATCTACTGGAGAATATACTAAGG
GTACTGTTGACATTGCGAAGAGCGACAAAGATTTTGTTATCGGCTTTATTGCTCAAAGAGACATGGGTGG
AAGAGATGAAGGTTACGATTGGTTGATTATGACACCCGGTGTGGGTTTAGATGACAAGGGAGATGCATTG
GGTCAACAGTATAGAACCGTGGATGATGTGGTTTCTACAGGATCTGACATTATTATTGTTGGAAGAGGAC
TATTTGCAAAGGGAAGGGATGCTAAGGTAGAGGGTGAACGTTACAGAAAAGCAGGCTGGGAAGCATATTT
GAGAAGATGCGGCCAGCAAAACTAAAAAACTGTATTATAAGTAAATGCATGTATACTAAACTCACAAATT
AGAGCTTCAATTTAATTATATCAGTTATTACCCGAGTAACGAAGCATCTGTGCTTCATTTTGTAGAACAA
AAATGCAACGCGAGAGCGCTAATTTTTCAAACAAAGAATCTGAGCTGCATTTTTACAGAACAGAAATGCA
ACGCGAAAGCGCTATTTTACCAACGAAGAATCTGTGCTTCATTTTTGTAAAACAAAAATGCAACGCGAGA
GCGCTAATTTTTCAAACAAAGAATCTGAGCTGCATTTTTACAGAACAGAAATGCAACGCGAGAGCGCTAT
TTTACCAACAAAGAATCTATACTTCTTTTTTGTTCTACAAAAATGCATCCCGAGAGCGCTATTTTTCTAA
CAAAGCATCTTAGATTACTTTTTTTCTCCTTTGTGCGCTCTATAATGCAGTCTCTTGATAACTTTTTGCA
CTGTAGGTCCGTTAAGGTTAGAAGAAGGCTACTTTGGTGTCTATTTTCTCTTCCATAAAAAAAGCCTGAC
TCCACTTCCCGCGTTTACTGATTACTAGCGAAGCTGCGGGTGCATTTTTTCAAGATAAAGGCATCCCCGA
TTATATTCTATACCGATGTGGATTGCGCATACTTTGTGAACAGAAAGTGATAGCGTTGATGATTCTTCAT
TGGTCAGAAAATTATGAACGGTTTCTTCTATTTTGTCTCTATATACTACGTATAGGAAATGTTTACATTT
TCGTATTGTTTTCGATTCACTCTATGAATAGTTCTTACTACAATTTTTTTGTCTAAAGAGTAATACTAGA
GATAAACATAAAAAATGTAGAGGTCGAGTTTAGATGCAAGTTCAAGGAGCGAAAGGTGGATGGGTAGGTT
ATATAGGGATATAGCACAGAGATATATAGCAAAGAGATACTTTTGAGCAATGTTTGTGGAAGCGGTATTC
GCAATATTTTAGTAGCTCGTTACAGTCCGGTGCGTTTTTGGTTTTTTGAAAGTGCGTCATCAGAGCGCTT
TTGGTTTTCAAAAGCGCTCTGAAGTTCCTATACTTTCTAGCTAGAGAATAGGAACTTCCCGAGCGGCCGC
GTGTTACAAGCTTGACTCCAGCGTAACTGGACTGCAATCAACTCACTGGCTCACCTTCACGGGTGGGCCT
TTCTTCGGTAGAAAATCAAAGGATCTTCTTGAGATCCTTTTTTTCTGCGCGTAATCTGCTGCTTGCAAAC
AAAAAAACCACCGCTACCAGCGGTGGTTTGTTTGCCGGATCAAGAGCTACCAACTCTTTTTCCGAGGTAA
CTGGCTTCAGCAGAGCGCAGATACCAAATACTGTTCTTCTAGTGTAGCCGTAGTTAGGCCACCACTTCAA
GAACTCTGTAGCACCGCCTACATACCTCGCTCTGCTAATCCTGTTACCAGTGGCTGCTGCCAGTGGCGAT
AAGTCGTGTCTTACCGGGTTGGACTCAAGACGATAGTTACCGGATAAGGCGCAGCGGTCGGGCTGAACGG
GGGGTTCGTGCACACAGCCCAGCTTGGAGCGAACGACCTACACCGAACTGAGATACCTACAGCGTGAGCT
ATGAGAAAGCGCCACGCTTCCCGAAGGGAGAAAGGCGGACAGGTATCCGGTAAGCGGCAGGGTCGGAACA
GGAGAGCGCACGAGGGAGCTTCCAGGGGTAAACGCCTGGTATCTTTATAGTCCTGTCGGGTTTCGCCACC
TCTGACTTGAGCATCGATTTTTGTGATGCTCGTCAGGGGGGCGGAGCCTATGGAAAAACGCCAGCAACGC
AGAAAGGCCCACCCGAAGGTGAGCCAGGTGATTACATTTGGGCCCTCATCAGAGGTTTTCACCGTCATCA
CCGAAACGCGCGAGGCAGCTGCGGTAAAGCTCATCAGCGTGGTCGTGAAGCGATTCACAGATGTCTGCCT
GTTCATCCGCGTCCAGCTCGTTGAGTTTCTCCAGAAGCGTTAATGTCTGGCTTCTGATAAAGCGGGCCAT
GTTAAGGGCGGTTTTTTCCTGTTTGGTCACTTACCAATGCTTAATCAGTGAGGCACCTATCTCAGCGATC
TGTCTATTTCGTTCATCCATAGTTGCCTGACTCCCCGTCGTGTAGATAACTACGATGCGGGAGGGCTTAC
CATCTGGCCCCAGTGCTGCAATGATACCGCGAGACCCACGCTCACCGGCTCCAGATTTATCAGCAATAAA
CCAGCCAGCCGGGAGGGCCGAGCGCAGAAGTGATCCTGCAACTTTATCCGCCTCCATCCAGTCTATTAAT
TGTTGCCGGGAAGCTAGAGTAAGTAGTTCGCCAGTTAATAGTTTGCGCAACGTTGTTGCCATTGCTACAG
GCATCGTGGTGTCACGCTCGTCGTTTGGTATGGCTTCATTCAGCTCCGGTTCCCAACGATCAAGGCGAGT
TACATGATCCCCCATGTTGTGCAAAAAAGCGGTTAGCTCCTTCGGTCCTCCGATCGTTGCCAGAAGTAAG
TTGGCCGCAGTGTTATCACTCATGGTTATGGCAGCACTGCATAATTCTCTTACTGTCATGCCATCCGTGA
GATGCTTTTCTGTGACTGGTGAGTACTCAACCAAGTCATTCTGAGAATAGTGTATGCGGCGACCGAGTTG
CTCTTGCCCGGCGTCAATACGGGATAATACCGCGCCACATAGCAGAACTTTAAAAGTGCTCATCATTGGA
AAACGTTCTTCGGGGCGTAAACTCTCAAGGATCTTACCGCTGTTGAGATCCAGTTCGATGTAACCCACTC
GTGCACCCAACTGATCTTCAGCATCTTTTACTTTCACCAGCGTTTCTGGGTGAGCAAAAACAGGAAGGCA
AAATGCCGCAAAAAAGGGAATAAGGGCGACACGGAAATGTTGAATACTCATTTTAGCTTCCTTAGCTCCT
GAAAATCTCGATAACTCAAAAAATACGCCCGGTAGTGATCTTATTTCATTATGGTGAAAGTTGGAACCTC
TTACGTGCCGATCAAGTCAAAAGCCTCCGGTCGGAGGCTTTTGACTTTCTGCTATGGAGGTCAGGTATGA
TTTAAATGGTCAGTTAGA
Features (pLannotate 1.2.2; 13 found; start..end, strand, type, name):
     10..417     +  promoter       TEF1 promoter: S. cerevisiae TEF1; promoter for EF-1α
    788..1888    +  CDS            malE (fragment): MALE_ECO57 - Experimental evidence at protein level: Swiss-Prot protein existence level 1. Part of the ABC transporter complex MalEFGK involved in maltose/maltodextrin import. Binds maltose and higher maltodextrins. From Escherichia coli O157:H7.
   1917..2089    +  terminator     CYC1 terminator (fragment): S. cerevisiae CYC1; transcription terminator for CYC1
   2125..2301    +  promoter       URA3 promoter (fragment): S. cerevisiae URA3
   2302..3105    +  CDS            URA3: orotidine-5'-phosphate decarboxylase, required for uracil biosynthesis; S. cerevisiae URA3; yeast auxotrophic marker, counterselectable with 5-fluoroorotic acid (5-FOA)
   3188..4170    -  rep_origin     2μ ori: yeast 2μ plasmid origin of replication
   4248..4277    +  terminator     T3Te terminator: phage T3 early transcription terminator
   4299..4886    +  rep_origin     ori: high-copy-number ColE1/pMB1/pBR322/pUC origin of replication
   4898..4925    -  terminator     T7Te terminator: phage T7 early transcription terminator
   4949..5140    -  CDS            rop: Rop protein, which maintains plasmids at low copy number; rop
   5141..6001    -  CDS            AmpR: β-lactamase; bla; confers resistance to ampicillin, carbenicillin, and related antibiotics
   6002..6104    -  promoter       cat promoter: promoter of the E. coli cat gene encoding chloramphenicol acetyltransferase
   6105..6136    -  terminator     tonB terminator: bidirectional E. coli tonB-P14 transcription terminator
