[The description below was written by a language model from this plasmid's Addgene catalogue record and pLannotate feature annotations shown in this document.]
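Description:
pGBW-m4046297 is an E. coli–yeast shuttle plasmid for episomal expression of SARS-CoV-2 nsp9 in Saccharomyces cerevisiae. In yeast it replicates from the 2μ origin and is selected by uracil prototrophy through a URA3 cassette, a marker that can also be counterselected with 5-fluoroorotic acid. In bacteria it is maintained by a ColE1/pUC-type origin and an ampicillin-resistance gene (β-lactamase), which the annotation places downstream of a cat promoter. A short rop-like segment is annotated directly adjacent to AmpR, although the record lists the plasmid as high copy. Phage T3Te and T7Te terminators flank the bacterial origin, and a tonB terminator lies upstream of the cat promoter–AmpR unit, presumably insulating these modules from read-through transcription.

The expression cassette is driven by the constitutive yeast TEF1 promoter and closed by a CYC1 terminator fragment. The insert is a synthetic nsp9 coding sequence, derived from the viral ORF1ab polyprotein and recoded for S. cerevisiae codon usage. It was not recognised by the automated annotation but fits the unannotated gap between the promoter and the malE coding region. The backbone supplies a C-terminal maltose-binding protein fusion joined through a thrombin cleavage site, so the product can be captured by affinity for amylose and the tag then removed by protease. The record states that the insert was made by gene synthesis with a NotI site, and that the sequencing used for quality control may not cover the whole plasmid. The stated purpose is simply yeast expression of nsp9; the design suits production and purification of the protein for biochemical or structural work.
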