Addgene plasmid #149044: pGBW-m4046297
Purpose: Yeast Expression plasmid for SARS-CoV-2 nsp9
Depositing lab: Ginkgo Bioworks & Benjie Chen. Depositing organization: Ginkgo Bioworks.
Backbone
  Vector backbone: AmpR; 2u URA3
  Backbone size w/o insert (bp): 4078
  Vector type: Yeast Expression
  Selectable markers: URA3
Growth in bacteria
  Bacterial resistance: Ampicillin, 100 μg/mL
  Growth temperature: 37°C
  Growth strain: DH5alpha
  Copy number: High Copy
Gene/Insert
  Gene/Insert name: SARS-CoV-2 nsp9
  Species: Severe acute respiratory syndrome coronavirus 2
  Insert size (bp): 338
  Mutation: Saccharomyces cerevisiae recode 1
  Entrez Gene: ORF1ab (a.k.a. GU280_gp01)
  Promoter: pTEF1
  Tag / fusion protein: Cleavable thrombin;MBP (C terminal on backbone)
  Cloning method: Unknown
Resource information
  A portion of this plasmid was derived from a plasmid made by: GinkgoBioworks
Depositor comments: NCBI Reference Sequence: YP_009725305.1. Created by gene synthesis with Not1 site. NGS used for QC was performed by Ginkgo and may not fully cover the entire plasmid.
How to cite: pGBW-m4046297 was a gift from Ginkgo Bioworks & Benjie Chen (Addgene plasmid # 149044 ; http://n2t.net/addgene:149044 ; RRID:Addgene_149044)
